>Addgene plasmid #205036 | pET-6xHis-GFP(0)-H1 | addgene full sequence | sequence record 405648 | Addgene NGS Result
GGCATAAATATCTCACTCGCAATCAAATTCAGCCGATAGCGGAACGGGAAGGCGACTGGAGTGCCATGTC
CGGTTTTCAACAAACCATGCAAATGCTGAATGAGGGCATCGTTCCCACTGCGATGCTGGTTGCCAACGAT
CAGATGGCGCTGGGCGCAATGCGCGCCATTACCGAGTCCGGGCTGCGCGTTGGTGCGGACATCTCGGTAG
TGGGATACGACGATACCGAAGACAGCTCATGTTATATCCCGCCGTTAACCACCATCAAACAGGATTTTCG
CCTGCTGGGGCAAACCAGCGTGGACCGCTTGCTGCAACTCTCTCAGGGCCAGGCGGTGAAGGGCAATCAG
CTGTTGCCCGTCTCACTGGTGAAAAGAAAAACCACCCTGGCGCCCAATACGCAAACCGCCTCTCCCCGCG
CGTTGGCCGATTCATTAATGCAGCTGGCACGACAGGTTTCCCGACTGGAAAGCGGGCAGTGAGCGCAACG
CAATTAATGTAAGTTAGCTCACTCATTAGGCACCGGGATCTCGACCGATGCCCTTGAGAGCCTTCAACCC
AGTCAGCTCCTTCCGGTGGGCGCGGGGCATGACTAGCATGATCGTGCTCCTGTCGTTGAGGACCCGGCTA
GGCTGGCGGGGTTGCCTTACTGGTTAGCAGAATGAATCACCGATACGCGAGCGAACGTGAAGCGACTGCT
GCTGCAAAACGTCTGCGACCTGAGCAACAACATGAATGGTCTTCGGTTTCCGTGTTTCGTAAAGTCTGGA
AACGCGGAAGTCAGCGCCCTGCACCATTATGTTCCGGATCTGCATCGCAGGATGCTGCTGGCTACCCTGT
GGAACACCTACATCTGTATTAACGAAGCGCTGGCATTGACCCTGAGTGATTTTTCTCTGGTCCCGCCGCA
TCCATACCGCCAGTTGTTTACCCTCACAACGTTCCAGTAACCGGGCATGTTCATCATCAGTAACCCGTAT
CGTGAGCATCCTCTCTCGTTTCATCGGTATCATTACCCCCATGAACAGAAATCCCCCTTACACGGAGGCA
TCAGTGACCAAACAGGAAAAAACCGCCCTTAACATGGCCCGCTTTATCAGAAGCCAGACATTAACGCTTC
TGGAGAAACTCAACGAGCTGGACGCGGATGAACAGGCAGACATCTGTGAATCGCTTCACGACCACGCTGA
TGAGCTTTACCGCAGCTGCCTCGCGCGTTTCGGTGATGACGGTGAAAACCTCTGACACATGCAGCTCCCG
GAGACGGTCACAGCTTGTCTGTAAGCGGATGCCGGGAGCAGACAAGCCCGTCAGGGCGCGTCAGCGGGTG
TTGGCGGGTGTCGGGGCGCAGCCATGACCCAGTCACGTAGCGATAGCGGAGTGTATACTGGCTTAACTAT
GCGGCATCAGAGCAGATTGTACTGAGAGTGCACCATTGCGGTGTGAAATACCGCACAGATGCGTAAGGAG
AAAATACCGCATCAGGCGCTCTTCCGCTTCCTCGCTCACTGACTCGCTGCGCTCGGTCGTTCGGCTGCGG
CGAGCGGTATCAGCTCACTCAAAGGCGGTAATACGGTTATCCACAGAATCAGGGGATAACGCAGGAAAGA
ACATGTGAGCAAAAGGCCAGCAAAAGGCCAGGAACCGTAAAAAGGCCGCGTTGCTGGCGTTTTTCCATAG
GCTCCGCCCCCCTGACGAGCATCACAAAAATCGACGCTCAAGTCAGAGGTGGCGAAACCCGACAGGACTA
TAAAGATACCAGGCGTTTCCCCCTGGAAGCTCCCTCGTGCGCTCTCCTGTTCCGACCCTGCCGCTTACCG
GATACCTGTCCGCCTTTCTCCCTTCGGGAAGCGTGGCGCTTTCTCATAGCTCACGCTGTAGGTATCTCAG
TTCGGTGTAGGTCGTTCGCTCCAAGCTGGGCTGTGTGCACGAACCCCCCGTTCAGCCCGACCGCTGCGCC
TTATCCGGTAACTATCGTCTTGAGTCCAACCCGGTAAGACACGACTTATCGCCACTGGCAGCAGCCACTG
GTAACAGGATTAGCAGAGCGAGGTATGTAGGCGGTGCTACAGAGTTCTTGAAGTGGTGGCCTAACTACGG
CTACACTAGAAGGACAGTATTTGGTATCTGCGCTCTGCTGAAGCCAGTTACCTTCGGAAAAAGAGTTGGT
AGCTCTTGATCCGGCAAACAAACCACCGCTGGTAGCGGTGGTTTTTTTGTTTGCAAGCAGCAGATTACGC
GCAGAAAAAAAGGATCTCAAGAAGATCCTTTGATCTTTTCTACGGGGTCTGACGCTCAGTGGAACGAAAA
CTCACGTTAAGGGATTTTGGTCATGACCTATTTGTTTATTTTTCTAAATACATTCAAATATGTATCCGCT
CATGAGACAATAACCCTGATAAATGCTTCAATCATGATTGAAAAAGGAAGAGTATGAGTATTCAACATTT
CCGTGTCGCCCTTATTCCCTTTTTTGCGGCATTTTGCCTTCCTGTTTTTGCTCACCCAGAAACGCTGGTG
AAAGTAAAAGATGCTGAAGATCAGTTGGGTGCACGAGTGGGTTACATCGAACTGGATCTCAACAGCGGTA
AGATCCTTGAGAGTTTTCGCCCCGAAGAACGTTTTCCAATGATGAGCACTTTTAAAGTTCTGCTATGTGG
CGCGGTATTATCCCGTATTGACGCCGGGCAAGAGCAACTCGGTCGCCGCATACACTATTCTCAGAATGAC
TTGGTTGAGTACTCACCAGTCACAGAAAAGCATCTTACGGATGGCATGACAGTAAGAGAATTATGCAGTG
CTGCCATAACCATGAGTGATAACACTGCGGCCAACTTACTTCTGACAACGATCGGAGGACCGAAGGAGCT
AACCGCTTTTTTGCACAACATGGGGGATCATGTAACTCGCCTTGATCGTTGGGAACCGGAGCTGAATGAA
GCCATACCAAACGACGAGCGTGACACCACGATGCCTGTAGCAATGGCAACAACGTTGCGCAAACTATTAA
CTGGCGAACTACTTACTCTAGCTTCCCGGCAACAATTAATAGACTGGATGGAGGCGGATAAAGTTGCAGG
ACCACTTCTGCGCTCGGCCCTTCCGGCTGGCTGGTTTATTGCTGATAAATCTGGAGCCGGTGAGCGTGGG
TCTCGCGGTATCATTGCAGCACTGGGGCCAGATGGTAAGCCCTCCCGTATCGTAGTTATCTACACGACGG
GGAGTCAGGCAACTATGGATGAACGAAATAGACAGATCGCTGAGATAGGTGCCTCACTGATTAAGCATTG
GTAACTGTCAGACCAAGTTTACTCATATATACTTTAGATTGATTTAAAACTTCATTTTTAATTTAAAAGG
ATCTAGGTGAAGATCCTTTTTGATAATCTCATGCCATCGTGCCGCCAGAAATTGTAAACGTTAATATTTT
GTTAAAATTCGCGTTAAATTTTTGTTAAATCAGCTCATTTTTTAACCAATAGGCCGAAATCGGCAAAATC
CCTTATAAATCAAAAGAATAGACCGAGATAGGGT
[37 nt withheld, positions 3535-3571]
AAAGAACGTGGACTCCAACGTCAAAGG
[49 nt withheld, positions 3599-3647]
T
[91 nt withheld, positions 3649-3739]
G
[124 nt withheld, positions 3741-3864]
CCCATTCGCCAATCCGGATATAGTTCCTCCTTTCAGCAAAAAACCCCTCAAGACCCGTTTAGAGGCCCCA
AGGGGTTATGCTAGTTATTGCTCAGCGGTGGCAGCAGCCTAGGTTAATTAAGCTGCGCTAGTAGACGAGT
CCATGTGCTGGCGTTCAAATTTCGCAGCAGCGGTTTCTTTACCAGACTCGAGTTATTATTTCTTGCGTCT
ACGCTTCTTGTAGCGTTCGTCCATTCCGTGCGTAATGCCTGCAGCGGTCACGAATTCTAACAGAACCATG
TGATCGCGTTTTTCTTTCGGATCTTTGCTCAGGGCAGATTGGGTGCTCAGGTAGTGGTTGCGAGGTAACA
GTACAGGCCCATCACCAATCGGCGTGTTTTGTTGATAATGATCCGCTAATTGAACGCTGCCGTCCTCCAC
GTTATGGCGAATTTTGAAATTTGCCTTGATACCATTCTTCTGTTTATCGGCCGTAATATACACGTTATGA
GAATTAAAGTTATATTCCAGTTTATGGCCTAAAATGTTGCCGTCTTCTTTGAAGTCACGACCTTTCAGTT
CGATACGATTTACTAATGTGTCGCCTTCAAATTTCACTTCCGCACGCGTTTTATAGGTGCCATCGTCCTT
GAAGCTGATTGTACGCTCTTGAACATATCCTTCAGGCATGGCTGATTTGAAAAAATCGTGTTGTTTCATA
TGATCAGGGTAACGACTGAAGCACTGAACGCCATAGGTCAGGGTGGTCACTAAGGTGGGCCACGGAACGG
GTAATTTGCCTGTTGTGCAAATAAACTTCAGGGTCAATTTACCATTGGTAGCGTCACCTTCGCCCTCGCC
GCGCACGCTAAATTTATGACCGTTCACGTCGCCGTCTAATTCCACTAAGATCGGTACTACACCAGTAAAC
AGACGTTCACCTTTGCTAGCGCCACCGTGATGGTGGTGGTGATGACCCATGGTATATCTCCTTCTTAAAG
TTAAACAAAATTATTTCTAGAGGGGAATTGTTATCCGCTCACAATTCCCCTATAGTGAGTCGTATTAATT
TCGCGGGATCGAGATCGATCTCGATCCTCTACGCCGGACGCATCGTGGCCGGCATCACCGGCGCCACAGG
TGCGGTTGCTGGCGCCTATATCGCCGACATCACCGATGGGGAAGATCGGGCTCGCCACTTCGGGCTCATG
AGCGCTTGTTTCGGCGTGGGTATGGTGGCAGGCCCCGTGGCCGGGGGACTGTTGGGCGCCATCTCCTTGC
ATGCACCATTCCTTGCGGCGGCGGTGCTCAACGGCCTCAACCTACTACTGGGCTGCTTCCTAATGCAGGA
GTCGCATAAGGGAGAGCGTCGAGATCCCGGACACCATCGAATGGCGCAAAACCTTTCGCGGTATGGCATG
ATAGCGCCCGGAAGAGAGTCAATTCAGGGTGGTGAATGTGAAACCAGTAACGTTATACGATGTCGCAGAG
TATGCCGGTGTCTCTTATCAGACCGTTTCCCGCGTGGTGAACCAGGCCAGCCACGTTTCTGCGAAAACGC
GGGAAAAAGTGGAAGCGGCGATGGCGGAGCTGAATTACATTCCCAACCGCGTGGCACAACAACTGGCGGG
CAAACAGTCGTTGCTGATTGGCGTTGCCACCTCCAGTCTGGCCCTGCACGCGCCGTCGCAAATTGTCGCG
GCGATTAAATCTCGCGCCGATCAACTGGGTGCCAGCGTGGTGGTGTCGATGGTAGAACGAAGCGGCGTCG
AAGCCTGTAAAGCGGCGGTGCACAATCTTCTCGCGCAACGCGTCAGTGGGCTGATCATTAACTATCCGCT
GGATGACCAGGATGCCATTGCTGTGGAAGCTGCCTGCACTAATGTTCCGGCGTTATTTCTTGATGTCTCT
GACCAGACACCCATCAACAGTATTATTTTCTCCCATGAAGACGGTACGCGACTGGGCGTGGAGCATCTGG
TCGCATTGGGTCACCAGCAAATCGCGCTGTTAGCGGGCCCATTAAGTTCTGTCTCGGCGCGTCTGCGTCT
GGCTGGCT
Features (pLannotate 1.2.2; 19 found; start..end, strand, type, name):
    495..516     +  protein_bind   CAP binding site: CAP binding activates transcription in the presence of cAMP. E. coli catabolite activator protein
    531..595     +  CDS            TcR (fragment): tetracycline efflux protein; tet; confers resistance to tetracycline
    657..1037    -  CDS            YPB1_ECOLX: Protein predicted: Swiss-Prot protein existence level 4. From Escherichia coli.
   1054..1245    +  CDS            rop: Rop protein, which maintains plasmids at low copy number; rop
   1347..1486    +  misc_feature   bom: basis of mobility region from pBR322
   1672..2260    -  rep_origin     ori: high-copy-number ColE1/pMB1/pBR322/pUC origin of replication
   2341..2433    +  promoter       AmpR promoter: bla
   2434..3294    +  CDS            AmpR: β-lactamase; bla; confers resistance to ampicillin, carbenicillin, and related antibiotics
   3409..3864    -  rep_origin     f1 ori (sequence partly withheld): f1 bacteriophage origin of replication; arrow indicates direction of (+) strand synthesis
   3901..3948    -  terminator     T7 terminator: transcription terminator for bacteriophage T7 RNA polymerase
   3956..3973    -  CDS            SET1 (fragment): solubility-enhancement tag derived from T7 phage gene 10B
   4003..4044    -  CDS            S-Tag (fragment): affinity and epitope tag derived from pancreatic ribonuclease A
   4081..4791    -  CDS            Superfolder GFP: Superfolder GFP is a basic (constitutively fluorescent) green fluorescent protein published in 2005, derived from Aequorea victoria. It is reported to be a very rapidly-maturing weak dimer.
   4831..4853    -  RBS            RBS: efficient ribosome binding site from bacteriophage T7 gene 10 (Olins and Rangwala, 1989)
   4868..4892    -  protein_bind   lac operator: The lac repressor binds to the lac operator to inhibit transcription in E. coli. This inhibition can be relieved by adding lactose or isopropyl-β-D-thiogalactopyranoside (IPTG). lac repressor encoded by lacI
   4893..4911    -  promoter       T7 promoter: promoter for bacteriophage T7 RNA polymerase
   4937..5216    +  CDS            TcR (fragment): tetracycline efflux protein; tet; confers resistance to tetracycline
   5224..5301    +  promoter       lacI promoter: lacI
   5302..482     +  CDS            lacI (across the origin): lac repressor; lacI; The lac repressor binds to the lac operator to inhibit transcription in E. coli. This inhibition can be relieved by adding lactose or isopropyl-β-D-thiogalactopyranoside (IPTG).
