[The description below was written by a language model from this plasmid's Addgene catalogue record and pLannotate feature annotations shown in this document.]
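Description:
pET-6xHis-GFP(0)-H1 is a 5.9 kb bacterial expression plasmid built on a pETDuet backbone for T7-driven protein production in E. coli. It is propagated through a ColE1/pBR322-type origin accompanied by the rop gene and the bom mobility region, and is selected with ampicillin via the β-lactamase (AmpR) cassette. An f1 origin is also present. The catalogue lists the plasmid as high copy, although rop normally moderates copy number. Short tetracycline-resistance fragments and a predicted E. coli open reading frame annotated in the backbone are remnants of pBR322-derived sequence rather than functional markers.

The payload is a single expression cassette in which a T7 promoter with an adjacent lac operator and the T7 gene 10 ribosome binding site drive a superfolder-GFP-derived coding sequence, ending at the T7 terminator. The plasmid carries its own lacI gene and promoter, so expression is repressed until IPTG is added and requires a host that supplies T7 RNA polymerase. The insert, cloned between NcoI and XhoI, is the GFP(0) variant carrying five substitutions to arginine or lysine (E16R, I138R, D207R, N222K, L246R). It bears an N-terminal histidine tag for purification and a short C-terminal cationic peptide (H1, one copy of a lysine/arginine hexamer repeat). Fragments of the S-tag and a T7 gene 10B-derived tag lie downstream of the GFP annotation and appear to be vector remnants; the record does not indicate that they are part of the expressed protein.

According to the record, the construct is used to study how a charge-patterned cationic peptide fused to a fluorescent protein promotes biomolecular condensate formation and intracellular phase separation in E. coli.
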