Addgene plasmid #205036: pET-6xHis-GFP(0)-H1
Purpose: Fluorescent protein with charge-patterned cationic peptide to promote biomolecular condensate formation in E. coli
Depositing lab: Allie Obermeyer. Depositing organization: Columbia University. Publication: Charge-Patterned Disordered Peptides Tune Intracellular Phase Separation in Bacteria. Liao J, Yeong V, Obermeyer AC. ACS Synth Biol. 2024 Feb 3. doi: 10.1021/acssynbio.3c00564. PubMed 38308651.
Backbone
  Vector backbone: pETDuet
  Vector type: Bacterial Expression
Growth in bacteria
  Bacterial resistance: Ampicillin, 100 μg/mL
  Growth temperature: 37°C
  Growth strain: DH5alpha
  Copy number: High Copy
Gene/Insert
  Gene/Insert name: GFP(0)-H1 (alt name: GFP(0)-(KRRRKK)1)
  Species: Other
  Mutation: E16R, I138R, D207R, N222K, L246R
  Tag / fusion protein: MGHHHHHGGA (N terminal on insert); KRRRKK (C terminal on insert)
  Cloning method: Restriction Enzyme; 5′ cloning site NcoI (unknown if destroyed); 3′ cloning site XhoI (unknown if destroyed)
  Sequencing primers: 5′ T7; 3′ T7-term
Terms and licenses: Academic/Nonprofit Terms; Industry Terms: Not Available to Industry
How to cite: pET-6xHis-GFP(0)-H1 was a gift from Allie Obermeyer (Addgene plasmid # 205036 ; http://n2t.net/addgene:205036 ; RRID:Addgene_205036)
